Addgene plasmid #21339: pLKO mouse shRNA 1 raptor
Depositing lab: David Sabatini. Depositing organization: Whitehead Institute for Biomedical Research. Publication: An ATP-competitive mammalian target of rapamycin inhibitor reveals rapamycin-resistant functions of mTORC1. Thoreen CC, Kang SA, Chang JW, Liu Q, Zhang J, Gao Y, Reichling LJ, Sim T, Sabatini DM, Gray NS. J Biol Chem. 2009 Mar 20. 284(12):8023-32. 10.1074/jbc.M900301200 PubMed 19150980.
Backbone
  Vector backbone: pLKO.1
  Backbone manufacturer: Available from Addgene
  Backbone size w/o insert (bp): 7032
  Vector type: Mammalian Expression, Lentiviral, RNAi
  Selectable markers: Puromycin
Growth in bacteria
  Bacterial resistance: Ampicillin, 100 μg/mL
  Growth temperature: 37°C
  Growth strain: XL10 Gold
  Growth instructions: XL10 Gold Ultracompetent Cells from Stratagene or nStb13. Grow in SOC media at 37oC
  Copy number: Unknown
Gene/Insert
  Gene/Insert name: raptor shRNA 1 (alt name: raptor)
  Species: M. musculus (mouse)
  Insert size (bp): 60
  GenBank ID: NM_028898
  Entrez Gene: Rptor (a.k.a. 4932417H02Rik, Rap, Raptor, mKIAA1303)
  Cloning method: Restriction Enzyme; 5′ cloning site AgeI (unknown if destroyed); 3′ cloning site EcoRI (unknown if destroyed)
  Sequencing primers: 5′ LKO.1 5'
Terms and licenses: Academic/Nonprofit Terms; Industry Terms: Not Available to Industry
Depositor comments: mouse raptor shRNA 1. shRNA oligo sequence is 5'- CCGGCCTCATCGTCAAGTCCTTCAACTCGAGTTGAAGGACTTGACGATGAGGTTTTTG -3'
How to cite: pLKO mouse shRNA 1 raptor was a gift from David Sabatini (Addgene plasmid # 21339 ; http://n2t.net/addgene:21339 ; RRID:Addgene_21339)
