[The description below was written by a language model from this plasmid's Addgene catalogue record.]
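Description:
pLKO mouse shRNA 1 raptor is a lentiviral RNAi plasmid built on the pLKO.1 backbone (about 7 kb without insert) and designed to knock down mouse Rptor, the gene encoding raptor, the regulatory-associated protein that defines the mTORC1 complex. The plasmid is propagated in E. coli under ampicillin selection; the record lists its copy number as unknown. For mammalian cells it carries a puromycin selectable marker, so transduced or transfected populations can be enriched for cells carrying the hairpin cassette.

The payload is a short hairpin insert of roughly 60 bp, made from annealed oligonucleotides and cloned between the AgeI and EcoRI sites of the vector; the record does not say whether those sites survive cloning. The hairpin consists of a sense and antisense stem targeting the mouse raptor transcript, separated by a short loop and followed by a run of thymidines that acts as a Pol III terminator. No feature table is supplied and the promoter is not stated in the record, although pLKO.1 vectors generally express the hairpin from a human U6 Pol III promoter and place the cassette between lentiviral LTRs so it can be packaged into virus when helper packaging and envelope plasmids are provided in trans. After integration, the transcribed hairpin is processed by the cellular RNAi machinery into an siRNA that depletes raptor mRNA.

The construct is one of a numbered set of raptor hairpins. It is suited to stable loss-of-function studies of mTORC1 in mouse cells, and the associated publication examines rapamycin-resistant mTORC1 functions using an ATP-competitive mTOR inhibitor.
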