>Addgene plasmid #21339 | pLKO mouse shRNA 1 raptor | addgene partial sequence | sequence record 27105 | 21339 with LKO1-5'
ATATCTTGTGGAAGGACGAAACACCGGCCTCATCGTCAAGTCCTTCAACTCGAGTTGAAGGACTTGACGA
TGAGGTTTTTGAATTCTCGACCTCGAGACAAATGGCAGTATTCATCCACAATTTTAAAAGAAAAGGGGGG
ATTGGGGGGTACAGTGCAGGGGAAAGAATAGTAGACATAATAGCAACAGACATACAAACTAAAGAATTAC
AAAAACAAATTACAAAAATTCAAAATTTTCGGGTTTATTACAGGGACAGCAGAGATCCACTTTGGCCGCG
GCTCGAGGGGGTTGGGGTTGCGCCTTTTCCAAGGCAGCCCTGGGTTTGCGCAGGGACGCGGCTGCTCTGG
GCGTGGTTCCGGGAAACGCAGCGGCGCCGACCCTGGGTCTCGCACATTCTTCACGTCCGTTCGCAGCGTC
ACCCGGATCTTCGCCGCTACCCTTGTGGGCCCCCCGGCGACGCTTCCTGCTCCGCCCCTAAGTCGGGAAG
GTTCCTTGCGGTTCGCGGCGTGCCGGACGTGACAAACGGAAGCCGCACGTCTCACTAGTACCCTCGCAGA
CGGACAGCGCCAGGGAGCAATGGCAGCGCGCCGACCGCGATGGGCTGTGGCCAATAGCGGCTGCTCAGCA
GGGCGCGCCGAGAGCA
